Addgene plasmid #122096: pS448∙CsR
Purpose: CRISPR/Cas9 counterselection in Gram-negative bacteria
Depositing lab: Pablo Ivan Nikel. Depositing organization: Danmarks Tekniske Universitet. Publication: Accelerated genome engineering of Pseudomonas putida by I-SceI-mediated recombination and CRISPR-Cas9 counterselection. Wirth NT, Kozaeva E, Nikel PI. Microb Biotechnol. 2019 Mar 12. doi: 10.1111/1751-7915.13396. PubMed 30861315.
Backbone
  Vector backbone: pSEVA448
  Backbone manufacturer: de Lorenzo´s lab
  Vector type: Bacterial Expression, Synthetic Biology
Growth in bacteria
  Bacterial resistance: Streptomycin, 50 μg/mL
  Growth temperature: 37°C
  Growth strain: DH5alpha
  Copy number: High Copy
Gene/Insert 1
  Gene/Insert name: Cas9
  Species: Streptococcus pyogenes
  GenBank ID: GI:81533697
  Promoter: Pm
  Cloning method: Unknown
  Sequencing primers: 5′ TCCAGCCTTGCAAGAAGC; 3′ GCGGCAACCGAGCGTTC
Gene/Insert 2
  Gene/Insert name: sgRNA (alt names: single guide RNA; crRNA - tracrRNA fusion construct)
  Promoter: Pem7
  Cloning method: Unknown
  Sequencing primers: 5′ ACGCTCGGTTGCCGCC
Terms and licenses: Academic/Nonprofit Terms; Industry Terms: Not Available to Industry
How to cite: pS448∙CsR was a gift from Pablo Ivan Nikel (Addgene plasmid # 122096 ; http://n2t.net/addgene:122096 ; RRID:Addgene_122096)
