[The description below was written by a language model from this plasmid's Addgene catalogue record and pLannotate feature annotations shown in this document.]
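Description:
pS448∙CsR is a 9.9 kb broad-host-range bacterial expression plasmid built on the pSEVA448 backbone and designed for CRISPR/Cas9 counterselection in Gram-negative bacteria; the associated work applies it to genome engineering of Pseudomonas putida alongside I-SceI-mediated recombination. It carries two replication systems: the pRO1600 oriV with its cognate Rep protein, which supports maintenance in Pseudomonas and related hosts, and a high-copy ColE1/pUC-type origin for propagation in E. coli. Selection relies on the aadA aminoglycoside adenylyltransferase gene (SmR), which confers streptomycin and spectinomycin resistance. An incP oriT allows the plasmid to be mobilised by conjugation when transfer functions are supplied in trans.

The payload consists of two expression units. Streptococcus pyogenes Cas9 is placed under the Pm promoter, which is controlled by the XylS regulator encoded on the same plasmid; XylS activates Pm in the presence of aromatic inducers such as m-toluate or benzoate, so nuclease expression is inducible. The Cas9 coding sequence is followed by the lambda t0 terminator. Downstream, the constitutive synthetic EM7 promoter drives a single guide RNA, a crRNA–tracrRNA fusion annotated through its S. pyogenes gRNA scaffold. A gap between the promoter and the scaffold is presumably where the spacer sits, but the record does not state any particular target. In counterselection, Cas9 guided to the unmodified allele cleaves the chromosome of cells that have not acquired the desired edit, enriching for edited clones.

The short chloramphenicol and gentamicin resistance, lacZα and MCS fragments in the automated annotation are partial matches and are unlikely to be functional elements.
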