Features (pLannotate 1.2.2; 18 found; start..end, strand, type, name):
    344..1177    -  CDS            pRO1600 Rep: replication protein for the broad-host-range plasmid pRO1600 from Pseudomonas aeruginosa&nbsp
   1191..1542    +  rep_origin     pRO1600 oriV: broad-host-range origin of replication from Pseudomonas aeruginosa plasmid pRO1600; requires the pRO1600 Rep protein for replication (West et al., 1994)
   1615..1701    -  terminator     rrnB T1 terminator: Escherichia coli rrnB; transcription terminator T1 from the E. coli rrnB gene
   1726..2691    -  CDS            XylS: XylS regulator encoded by the Pseudomonas putida TOL plasmid pWWO; xylS; stimulates transcription from the Pm promoter in the presence of aromatic compounds such as m-toluate or benzoate
   2952..3357    +  CDS            CmR (fragment): chloramphenicol acetyltransferase; cat; confers resistance to chloramphenicol
   3319..3579    -  CDS            YPRA_ECOLX (fragment): Protein predicted: Swiss-Prot protein existence level 4. From Escherichia coli.
   3591..3671    +  promoter       Pm promoter: The bacterial Pm promoter is activated by XylS in the presence of benzoate or m-toluate (Marqués et al., 1999).
   3731..7837    +  CDS            Cas9: Cas9 (Csn1) endonuclease from the Streptococcus pyogenes Type II CRISPR/Cas system generates RNA-guided double strand breaks in DNA
   7838..7867    +  misc_feature   MCS (fragment): pUC18/19 multiple cloning site
   7875..7899    +  CDS            lacZα (fragment): LacZα fragment of β-galactosidase; lacZ fragment
   7910..8004    +  terminator     lambda t0 terminator: transcription terminator from phage lambda
   8027..8074    +  promoter       EM7 promoter: synthetic bacterial promoter&nbsp
   8132..8207    +  misc_RNA       gRNA scaffold: guide RNA scaffold for the Streptococcus pyogenes CRISPR/Cas9 system
   8208..8233    +  misc_feature   MCS (fragment): pUC18/19 multiple cloning site
   8395..8451    +  CDS            GmR (fragment): gentamycin acetyltransferase; aacC1; confers resistance to gentamycin
   8458..9249    +  CDS            SmR: aminoglycoside adenylyltransferase (Murphy, 1985); aadA; confers resistance to spectinomycin and streptomycin
   9395..9503    +  oriT           oriT: incP origin of transfer
   9597..290     +  rep_origin     ori (across the origin): high-copy-number ColE1/pMB1/pBR322/pUC origin of replication
>Addgene plasmid #122096 | pS448∙CsR | addgene full sequence | sequence record 269491 | Addgene NGS Result
AGGCGCAGCGGTCGGGCTGAACGGGGGGTTCGTGCACACAGCCCAGCTTGGAGCGAACGACCTACACCGA
ACTGAGATACCTACAGCGTGAGCTATGAGAAAGCGCCACGCTTCCCGAAGGGAGAAAGGCGGACAGGCAT
CCGGTAAGCGGCAGGGTCGGAACAGGAGAGCGCACGAGGGAGCTTCCAGGGGGAAACGCCTGGTATCTTT
ATAGTCCTGTCGGGTTTCGCCACCTCTGACTTGAGCGTCGATTTTTGTGATGCTCGTCAGGGGGGCGGAG
CCTATGGAAAAACGCCAGCAACGCGGCCGTGAAAGGCAGGCCGGTCCGTGGTGGCCACGGCCTCTAGGCC
AGATCCAGCGGCATCTGGGTTAGTCGAGCGCGGGCCGCTTCCCATGTCTCACCAGGGCGAGCCTGTTTCG
CGATCTCAGCATCTGAAATCTTCCCGGCCTTGCGCTTCGCTGGGGCCTTACCCACCGCCTTGGCGGGCTT
CTTCGGTCCAAAACTGAACAACAGATGTGTGACCTTGCGCCCGGTCTTTCGCTGCGCCCACTCCACCTGT
AGCGGGCTGTGCTCGTTGATCTGCGTCACGGCTGGATCAAGCACTCGCAACTTGAAGTCCTTGATCGAGG
GATACCGGCCTTCCAGTTGAAACCACTTTCGCAGCTGGTCAATTTCTATTTCGCGCTGGCCGATGCTGTC
CCATTGCATGAGCAGCTCGTAAAGCCTGATCGCGTGGGTGCTGTCCATCTTGGCCACGTCAGCCAAGGCG
TATTTGGTGAACTGTTTGGTGAGTTCCGTCAGGTACGGCAGCATGTCTTTGGTGAACCTGAGTTCTACAC
GGCCCTCACCCTCCCGGTAGATGATTGTTTGCACCCAGCCGGTAATCATCACACTCGGTCTTTTCCCCTT
GCCATTGGGCTCTTGGGTTAACCGGACTTCCCGCCGTTTCAGGCGCAGGGCCGCTTCTTTGAGCTGGTTG
TAGGAAGATTCGATAGGGACACCCGCCATCGTCGCTATGTCCTCCGCCGTCACTGAATACATCACTTCAT
CGGTGACAGGCTCGCTCCTCTTCACCTGGCTAATACAGGCCAGAACGATCCGCTGTTCCTGAACACTGAG
GCGATACGCGGCCTCGACCAGGGCATTGCTTTTGTAAACCATTGGGGGTGAGGCCACGTTCGACATTCCT
TGTGTATAAGGGGACACTGTATCTGCGTCCCACAATACAACAAATCCGTCCCTTTACAACAACAAATCCG
TCCCTTCTTAACAACAAATCCGTCCCTTAATGGCAACAAATCCGTCCCTTTTTAAACTCTACAGGCCACG
GATTACGTGGCCTGTAGACGTCCTAAAAGGTTTAAAAGGGAAAAGGAAGAAAAGGGTGGAAACGCAAAAA
ACGCACCACTACGTGGCCCCGTTGGGGCCGCATTTGTGCCCCTGAAGGGGCGGGGGAGGCGTCTGGGCAA
TCCCCGTTTTACCAGTCCCCTATCGCCGCCTGAGAGGGCGCAGGAAGCGAGTAATCAGGGTATCGAGGCG
GATTCACCCTTGGCGTCCAACCAGCGGCACCAGCGGCGCCTGAGAGGGGCGCGCCCAGCTGTCTAGGGCG
GCGGATTTGTCCTACTCAGGAGAGCGTTCACCGACAAACAACAGATAAAACGAAAGGCCCAGTCTTTCGA
CTGAGCTTTTCGTTTTATTTGATGCCTTTAATTAAACGTTCGTAATCAAGCCACTTCCTTTTTGCATTGA
CGCAGGGTGTCGGAAGGCAACTCGCCGAACGCGCTCCTATAGTTTTCAGCGAAGCGTCCCAAATGTAAGA
AGCCGTAGTCTAGGGCTATCTCAGTTATACTACGCACATTGGCACTGGGATCGTTCAAGCAGGCGCGGAT
GCTTTCGAGCTTGCGGTTGCGGATGTAGTTCTTCGGCGTGGTGCCGGCGTGCTTCTCGAACAAATTGTAG
AGCGAGCGTGGACTCATCATCGCCAGCTCCGCTAACCGCTCAAGGCTGATATTCCGTTTGAGATTCTCCT
CAATGAATTGAACGACTCGCTCGAAAGACGGGTTACCTTTGCTGAAAATTTCACGGCTGACATTGCTGCC
CAGCATTTCGAGCAGCTTGGAAGCGATGATCCCCGCATAGTGCTCTTGGACCCGAGGCATCGACTTTGTA
TGTTCCGCTTCGTCACAAACTAACCCGAGTAGATTGATAAAGCCATCGAGTTGCTGGAGATTGTGTCGCG
CGGCGAAACGGATACCCTCCCTCGGCTTGTGCCAATTGTTGTCACTGCACGCCCGATCAAGGACCACTGA
GGGCAATTTAACGATAAATTTCTCGCAATCTTCTGAATAGGTCAGGTCGGCTTGGTCATCCGGATTGAGC
AGCAATAGTTCGCCCGGCGCAAAATAGTGCTCCTGGCCATGGCCACGCCACAGGCAATGGCCTTTGAGTA
TTATTTGCAGATGATAACAGGTTTCTAATCCAGGCGAGATTACCCTCACGCTACCGCCGTAGCTGATTCG
ACACAGATCGAGGCATCCGAAGATTCTGTGGTGCAGCCTGCCTGCCGGGCGCCCGCCCTTGGGCAGGCGA
ATAGAGTGCGTACCGACATACTGGTTAACATAATCGGAGACTGCATAGGGCTCGGCGTGGACGAAGATCT
GACTTTTCTCGTTCAATAAGCAAAAATCCATAGTTCACGGTTCTCTTATTTTAATGTGGGCTGCTTGGTG
TGATGTAGAAAGGCGCCAAGTCGATGAAAATGCATCTCGACGTGATGCGTATACGGGTTACCCCCATTGC
CACGTTGCGCCATCCTTTTTGCAATCAGTGACCACTTTTCCAAGCAAAAATAACGCCAAGCAGAACGAAG
ACGTTCTTTTTAAGAAGCGAGAACACCAGAAGTTCGTGCTGTCGGGGCATGGGGCGACGAATTGGCGGAT
AAAGGGGATCTGCTGGATATTACGGCCTTTTTAAAGACCGTAAAGAAAAATAAGCACAAGTTTTATCCGG
CCTTTATTCACATTCTTGCCCGCCTGATGAATGCTCATCCGTAATTACGTATGGCAATGAAAGACGGTGA
GCTGGTGATATGGGATAGTGTTCACCCTTGTTACACCGTTTTCCATGAGCAAACTGAAACGTTTTCATCG
CTCTGGAGTGAATACCACGACGATTTCCGGCAGTTTCTACACATATATTCGCAAGATGTGGCGTGTTACG
GTGAAAACCTGGCCTATTTCCCTAAAGGGTTTATTGAGAATATGTTTTTCGTCTCAGCCAATCCCTGGGT
GAGTTTCACCAGTTTTGATTTAAACGTGGCCAATATGGACAACTTCTTCGCCCCCGTTTTCACCATGCAT
GGGAATTAGCTTGATCTGACCAACGACCGGTAGCGGAGCTATCCAACGGCGGTATACCAGGAAAACACAC
AGCAGGTACATCAGAACAGTACCATGACTGAAGAACAAATAGTTTTTTCCTGATCCATAAAGCAGAACGG
CCTGCTCCATGACAAATCTGGCTCCCCAACTAATGCCCCATGCAGCCAGCATAACCAGCATAAAGTGCAG
TGTCCGGTTTGATAGGGATAAGTCCAGCCTTGCAAGAAGCGGATACAGGAGTGCAAAAAATGGCTATCTC
TAGTAAGGCCTACCCCTTAGGCTTTATGCAACAGAAACAATAATAATGGAGTCATGACCATGCCTAGGCC
GCGGTTAGGAGGAAAAACATATGGATAAGAAATACTCAATAGGCTTAGATATCGGCACAAATAGCGTCGG
ATGGGCGGTGATCACTGATGAATATAAGGTTCCGTCTAAAAAGTTCAAGGTTCTGGGAAATACAGACCGC
CACAGTATCAAAAAAAATCTTATAGGGGCTCTTTTATTTGACAGTGGAGAGACAGCGGAAGCGACTCGTC
TCAAACGGACAGCTCGTAGAAGGTATACACGTCGGAAGAATCGTATTTGTTATCTACAGGAGATTTTTTC
AAATGAGATGGCGAAAGTAGATGATAGTTTCTTTCATCGACTTGAAGAGTCTTTTTTGGTGGAAGAAGAC
AAGAAGCATGAACGTCATCCTATTTTTGGAAATATAGTAGATGAAGTTGCTTATCATGAGAAATATCCAA
CTATCTATCATCTGCGAAAAAAATTGGTAGATTCTACTGATAAAGCGGATTTGCGCTTAATCTATTTGGC
CTTAGCGCATATGATTAAGTTTCGTGGTCATTTTTTGATTGAGGGAGATTTAAATCCTGATAATAGTGAT
GTGGACAAACTATTTATCCAGTTGGTACAAACCTACAATCAATTATTTGAAGAAAACCCTATTAACGCAA
GTGGAGTAGATGCTAAAGCGATTCTTTCTGCACGATTGAGTAAATCAAGACGATTAGAAAATCTCATTGC
TCAGCTCCCCGGTGAGAAGAAAAATGGCTTATTTGGGAATCTCATTGCTTTGTCATTGGGTTTGACCCCT
AATTTTAAATCAAATTTTGATTTGGCAGAAGATGCTAAATTACAGCTTTCAAAAGATACTTACGATGATG
ATTTAGATAATTTATTGGCGCAAATTGGAGATCAATATGCTGATTTGTTTTTGGCAGCTAAGAATTTATC
AGATGCTATTTTACTTTCAGATATCCTAAGAGTAAATACTGAAATAACTAAGGCTCCCCTATCAGCTTCA
ATGATTAAACGCTACGATGAACATCATCAAGACTTGACTCTTTTAAAAGCTTTAGTTCGACAACAACTTC
CAGAAAAGTATAAAGAAATCTTTTTTGATCAATCAAAAAACGGATATGCAGGTTATATTGATGGGGGAGC
TAGCCAAGAAGAATTTTATAAATTTATCAAACCAATTTTAGAAAAAATGGATGGTACTGAGGAATTATTG
GTGAAACTAAATCGTGAAGATTTGCTGCGCAAGCAACGGACCTTTGACAACGGCTCTATTCCCCATCAAA
TTCACTTGGGTGAGCTGCATGCTATTTTGAGAAGACAAGAAGACTTTTATCCATTTTTAAAAGACAATCG
TGAGAAGATTGAAAAAATCTTGACTTTTCGAATTCCTTATTATGTTGGTCCATTGGCGCGTGGCAATAGT
CGTTTTGCATGGATGACTCGGAAGTCTGAAGAAACAATTACCCCATGGAATTTTGAAGAAGTTGTCGATA
AAGGTGCTTCAGCTCAATCATTTATTGAACGCATGACAAACTTTGATAAAAATCTTCCAAATGAAAAAGT
ACTACCAAAACATAGTTTGCTTTATGAGTATTTTACGGTTTATAACGAATTGACAAAGGTCAAATATGTT
ACTGAAGGAATGCGAAAACCAGCATTTCTTTCAGGTGAACAGAAGAAAGCCATTGTTGATTTACTCTTCA
AAACAAATCGAAAAGTAACCGTTAAGCAATTAAAAGAAGATTATTTCAAAAAAATAGAATGTTTTGATAG
TGTTGAAATTTCAGGAGTTGAAGATAGATTTAATGCTTCATTAGGTACCTACCATGATTTGCTAAAAATT
ATTAAAGATAAAGATTTTTTGGATAATGAAGAAAATGAAGATATCTTAGAGGATATTGTTTTAACATTGA
CCTTATTTGAAGATAGGGAGATGATTGAGGAAAGACTTAAAACATATGCTCACCTCTTTGATGATAAGGT
GATGAAACAGCTTAAACGTCGCCGTTATACTGGTTGGGGACGTTTGTCTCGAAAATTGATTAATGGTATT
AGGGATAAGCAATCTGGCAAAACAATATTAGATTTTTTGAAATCAGATGGTTTTGCCAATCGCAATTTTA
TGCAGCTGATCCATGATGATAGTTTGACATTTAAAGAAGACATTCAAAAAGCACAAGTGTCTGGACAAGG
CGATAGTTTACATGAACATATTGCAAATTTAGCTGGTAGCCCTGCTATTAAAAAAGGTATTTTACAGACT
GTAAAAGTTGTTGATGAATTGGTCAAAGTAATGGGGCGGCATAAGCCAGAAAATATCGTTATTGAAATGG
CACGTGAAAATCAGACAACTCAAAAGGGCCAGAAAAATTCGCGAGAGCGTATGAAACGAATCGAAGAAGG
TATCAAAGAATTAGGAAGTCAGATTCTTAAAGAGCATCCTGTTGAAAATACTCAATTGCAAAATGAAAAG
CTCTATCTCTATTATCTCCAAAATGGAAGAGACATGTATGTGGACCAAGAATTAGATATTAATCGTTTAA
GTGATTATGATGTCGATCACATTGTTCCACAAAGTTTCCTTAAAGACGATTCAATAGACAATAAGGTCTT
AACGCGTTCTGATAAAAATCGTGGTAAATCGGATAACGTTCCAAGTGAAGAAGTAGTCAAAAAGATGAAA
AACTATTGGAGACAACTTCTAAACGCCAAGTTAATCACTCAACGTAAGTTTGATAATTTAACGAAAGCTG
AACGTGGAGGTTTGAGTGAACTTGATAAAGCTGGTTTTATCAAACGCCAATTGGTTGAAACTCGCCAAAT
CACTAAGCATGTGGCACAAATTTTGGATAGTCGCATGAATACTAAATACGATGAAAATGATAAACTTATT
CGAGAGGTTAAAGTGATTACCTTAAAATCTAAATTAGTTTCTGACTTCCGAAAAGATTTCCAATTCTATA
AAGTACGTGAGATTAACAATTACCATCATGCCCATGATGCGTATCTAAATGCCGTCGTTGGAACTGCTTT
GATTAAGAAATATCCAAAACTTGAATCGGAGTTTGTCTATGGTGATTATAAAGTTTATGATGTTCGTAAA
ATGATTGCTAAGTCTGAGCAAGAAATAGGCAAAGCAACCGCAAAATATTTCTTTTACTCTAATATCATGA
ACTTCTTCAAAACAGAAATTACACTTGCAAATGGAGAGATTCGCAAACGCCCTCTAATCGAAACTAATGG
GGAAACTGGAGAAATTGTCTGGGATAAAGGGCGAGATTTTGCCACAGTGCGCAAAGTATTGTCCATGCCC
CAAGTCAATATTGTCAAGAAAACAGAAGTACAGACAGGCGGATTCTCCAAGGAGTCAATTTTACCAAAAA
GAAATTCGGACAAGCTTATTGCTCGTAAAAAAGACTGGGATCCAAAAAAATATGGTGGTTTTGATAGTCC
AACGGTAGCTTATTCAGTCCTAGTGGTTGCTAAGGTGGAAAAAGGGAAATCGAAGAAGTTAAAATCCGTT
AAAGAGTTACTAGGGATCACAATTATGGAAAGAAGTTCCTTTGAAAAAAATCCGATTGACTTTTTAGAAG
CTAAAGGATATAAGGAAGTTAAAAAAGACTTAATCATTAAACTACCTAAATATAGTCTTTTTGAGTTAGA
AAACGGTCGTAAACGGATGCTGGCTAGTGCCGGAGAATTACAAAAAGGAAATGAGCTGGCTCTGCCAAGC
AAATATGTGAATTTTTTATATTTAGCTAGTCATTATGAAAAGTTGAAGGGTAGTCCAGAAGATAACGAAC
AAAAACAATTGTTTGTGGAGCAGCATAAGCATTATTTAGATGAGATTATTGAGCAAATCAGTGAATTTTC
TAAGCGTGTTATTTTAGCAGATGCCAATTTAGATAAAGTTCTTAGTGCATATAACAAACATAGAGACAAA
CCAATACGTGAACAAGCAGAAAATATTATTCATTTATTTACGTTGACGAATCTTGGAGCTCCCGCTGCTT
TTAAATATTTTGATACAACAATTGATCGTAAACGATATACGTCTACAAAAGAAGTTTTAGATGCCACTCT
TATCCATCAATCCATCACTGGTCTTTATGAAACACGCATTGATTTGAGTCAGCTAGGAGGTGACTGATCT
AGAGTCGACCTGCAGGCATGCAAGCTTGCGGCCGCGTCGTGACTGGGAAAACCCTGGCGACTAGTCTTGG
ACTCCTGTTGATAGATCCAGTAATGACCTCAGAACTCCATCTGGATTTGTTCAGAACGCTCGGTTGCCGC
CGGGCGTTTTTTATTGGTGAGAATCCAGGGGTCCCTTTAATTAATTGTTGACAATTAATCATCGGCATAG
TATATCGGCATAGTATAATACGACAAGGTGAGGAACTAAACCCCTAGGCCGCGGCCGCGCGGAGACCCGA
GACTGGTCTCAGTTTTAGAGCTAGAAATAGCAAGTTAAAATAAGGCTAGTCCGTTATCAACTTGAAAAAG
TGGCACCGAGTCGGTGCAATTCGAGCTCGGTACCCGGGGATCCCAATAATTACGATTTACGTATTTAAAT
GAACCTTGACCGAACGCAGCGGTGGTAACGGCGCAGTGGCGGTTTTCATGGCTTGTTATGACTGTTTTTT
TGGGGTACAGTCTATGCCTCGGGCATCCAAGCAGCAAGCGCGTTACGCCGTGGGTCGATGTTTGATGTTA
TGGAGCAGCAACGATGTTACGCAGCAGGGCAGTCGCCCTAAAACAAAGTTAAACATCATGAGGGAAGCGG
TGATCGCCGAAGTATCGACTCAACTATCAGAGGTAGTTGGCGTCATCGAGCGCCATCTCGAACCGACGTT
GCTGGCCGTACATTTGTACGGCTCCGCAGTGGATGGCGGCCTGAAGCCACACAGTGATATTGATTTGCTG
GTTACGGTGACCGTAAGGCTTGATGAAACAACGCGGCGAGCTTTGATCAACGACCTTTTGGAAACTTCGG
CTTCCCCTGGAGAGAGCGAGATTCTCCGCGCTGTAGAAGTCACCATTGTTGTGCACGACGACATCATTCC
GTGGCGTTATCCAGCTAAGCGCGAACTGCAATTTGGAGAATGGCAGCGCAATGACATTCTTGCAGGTATC
TTCGAGCCAGCCACGATCGACATTGATCTGGCTATCTTGCTGACAAAAGCAAGAGAACATAGCGTTGCCT
TGGTAGGTCCAGCGGCGGAGGAACTCTTTGATCCGGTTCCTGAACAGGATCTATTTGAGGCGCTAAATGA
AACCTTAACGCTATGGAACTCGCCGCCCGACTGGGCTGGCGATGAGCGAAATGTAGTGCTTACGTTGTCC
CGCATTTGGTACAGCGCAGTAACCGGCAAAATCGCGCCGAAGGATGTCGCTGCCGACTGGGCAATGGAGC
GCCTGCCGGCCCAGTATCAGCCCGTCATACTTGAAGCTAGACAGGCTTATCTTGGACAAGAAGAAGATCG
CTTGGCCTCGCGCGCAGATCAGTTGGAAGAATTTGTCCACTACGTGAAAGGCGAGATCACCAAGGTAGTC
GGCAAATAAGACAATTGTCCTTTTCCGCTGCATAACCCTGCTTCGGGGTCATTATAGCGATTTTTTCGGT
ATATCCATCCTTTTTCGCACGATATACAGGATTTTGCCAAAGGGTTCGTGTAGACTTTCCTTGGTGTATC
CAACGGCGTCAGCCGGGCAGGATAGGTGAAGTAGGCCCACCCGCGAGCGGGTGTTCCTTCTTCACTGTCC
CTTATTCGCACCTGGCGGTGCTCAACGGGAATCCTGCTCTGCGAGGCTGGCCGTAGGCCGGCCGATAATC
TCATGACCAAAATCCCTTAACGTGAGTTTTCGTTCCACTGAGCGTCAGACCCCGTAGAAAAGATCAAAGG
ATCTTCTTGAGATCCTTTTTTTCTGCGCGTAATCTGCTGCTTGCAAACAAAAAAACCACCGCTACCAGCG
GTGGTTTGTTTGCCGGATCAAGAGCTACCAACTCTTTTTCCGAAGGTAACTGGCTTCAGCAGAGCGCAGA
TACCAAATACTGTTCTTCTAGTGTAGCCGTAGTTAGGCCACCACTTCAAGAACTCTGTAGCACCGCCTAC
ATACCTCGCTCTGCTAATCCTGTTACCAGTGGCTGCTGCCAGTGGCGATAAGTCGTGTCTTACCGGGTTG
GACTCAAGACGATAGTTACCGGATA
